Addgene plasmid #168319: pTL85
Purpose: pGBKT7 yeast two-hybrid plasmid
Depositing lab: Sophien Kamoun. Depositing organization: Sainsbury Laboratory, Norwich. Publication: A single amino acid polymorphism in a conserved effector of the multihost blast fungus pathogen expands host-target binding spectrum. Bentham AR, Petit-Houdenot Y, Win J, Chuma I, Terauchi R, Banfield MJ, Kamoun S, Langner T. PLoS Pathog. 2021 Nov 10;17(11):e1009957. doi: 10.1371/journal.ppat.1009957. eCollection 2021 Nov. PubMed 34758051.
Backbone
  Vector backbone: pGBKT7
  Vector type: Yeast Expression
Growth in bacteria
  Bacterial resistance: Kanamycin, 50 μg/mL
  Growth temperature: 37°C
  Growth strain: DH5alpha
  Copy number: High Copy
Gene/Insert
  Gene/Insert name: Si514742730
  Species: Setaria italica
  Cloning method: Unknown
Terms and licenses: Academic/Nonprofit Terms; Industry Terms: Not Available to Industry
How to cite: pTL85 was a gift from Sophien Kamoun (Addgene plasmid # 168319 ; http://n2t.net/addgene:168319 ; RRID:Addgene_168319)
