[The description below was written by a language model from this plasmid's Addgene catalogue record and pLannotate feature annotations shown in this document.]
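Description:
pTL85 is a yeast two-hybrid bait plasmid built on the pGBKT7 backbone, a yeast expression shuttle vector. In E. coli it replicates from a high-copy ColE1/pUC-type origin and is selected with kanamycin through the Tn5 aminoglycoside phosphotransferase gene (NeoR/KanR), which is driven by the AmpR (bla) promoter. In Saccharomyces cerevisiae it is maintained episomally by the 2μ origin and selected by tryptophan prototrophy through the TRP1 marker and its own promoter. An f1 origin is also present, along with small backbone remnants (lac promoter/operator, lacZα, lacI, rop and bom fragments, and poly(A) signal fragments) that have no evident role in the assay.

The expression cassette uses the yeast ADH1 promoter to drive the GAL4 DNA-binding domain, followed in the same orientation by the insert and closed by T7 and ADH1 terminators. The insert is catalogued as Si514742730 from Setaria italica (foxtail millet). The annotation software labels this roughly 230 bp region as a fragment resembling Arabidopsis HIPP39, a probable heavy-metal-binding protein, which suggests the cloned piece encodes a heavy-metal-associated type domain, although the record does not define the insert boundaries or function. A T7 promoter lies between the GAL4 domain and the insert, which in pGBKT7-type vectors permits in vitro transcription of the insert without the GAL4 portion.

As a DNA-binding-domain fusion, the construct would be paired with a GAL4 activation-domain prey plasmid so that interaction reconstitutes GAL4 activity and switches on reporter genes. The associated publication concerns host-target binding by a conserved blast fungus effector, consistent with this plasmid being used to test a Setaria host protein for effector binding.
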