Features (pLannotate 1.2.2; 24 found; start..end, strand, type, name):
     30..734     +  promoter       ADH1 promoter: S. cerevisiae ADH1; promoter for alcohol dehydrogenase 1
    762..1202    +  CDS            GAL4 DNA binding domain: DNA binding domain of the GAL4 transcriptional activator; Saccharomyces cerevisiae GAL4 (truncated)
   1213..1231    +  promoter       T7 promoter: promoter for bacteriophage T7 RNA polymerase
   1308..1538    +  CDS            HIPP39 (fragment): HIP39_ARATH - Experimental evidence at transcript level: Swiss-Prot protein existence level 2. Probable heavy-metal-binding protein. From Arabidopsis thaliana (Mouse-ear cress).
   1574..1621    +  terminator     T7 terminator: transcription terminator for bacteriophage T7 RNA polymerase
   1648..1835    +  terminator     ADH1 terminator: S. cerevisiae ADH1; transcription terminator for the S. cerevisiae alcohol dehydrogenase 1 (ADH1) gene
   1883..1899    -  protein_bind   lac operator: The lac repressor binds to the lac operator to inhibit transcription in E. coli. This inhibition can be relieved by adding lactose or isopropyl-β-D-thiogalactopyranoside (IPTG). lac repressor encoded by lacI
   1907..1937    -  promoter       lac promoter: promoter for the E. coli lac operon
   1952..1973    -  protein_bind   CAP binding site: CAP binding activates transcription in the presence of cAMP. E. coli catabolite activator protein
   1986..2078    -  CDS            lacI (fragment): lac repressor; lacI; The lac repressor binds to the lac operator to inhibit transcription in E. coli. This inhibition can be relieved by adding lactose or isopropyl-β-D-thiogalactopyranoside (IPTG).
   2261..2849    -  rep_origin     ori: high-copy-number ColE1/pMB1/pBR322/pUC origin of replication
   3071..3087    +  polyA_signal   bGH poly(A) signal (fragment): bovine growth hormone polyadenylation signal
   3178..3225    -  polyA_signal   HSV TK poly(A) signal: herpes simplex virus thymidine kinase polyadenylation signal (Cole and Stacy, 1985)
   3284..3436    -  CDS            ble (fragment): BLE_KLEPN - Experimental evidence at protein level: Swiss-Prot protein existence level 1. Binding protein with a strong affinity to the bleomycin family of antibiotics. Binds to CL990; an antimitotic-antibiotic compound. From Klebsiella pneumoniae.
   3457..4251    -  CDS            NeoR/KanR: aminoglycoside phosphotransferase from Tn5; aph(3')-II (or nptII); confers resistance to neomycin, kanamycin, and G418 (Geneticin®)
   4252..4356    -  promoter       AmpR promoter: bla
   4383..5725    -  rep_origin     2μ ori: yeast 2μ plasmid origin of replication
   5793..5828    +  CDS            rop (fragment): Rop protein, which maintains plasmids at low copy number; rop
   5930..5979    +  misc_feature   bom (fragment): basis of mobility region from pBR322
   6118..6265    +  promoter       TRP1 promoter: S. cerevisiae TRP1
   6266..6940    +  CDS            TRP1: phosphoribosylanthranilate isomerase, required for tryptophan biosynthesis; S. cerevisiae TRP1; yeast auxotrophic marker
   6991..7042    +  misc_feature   bom (fragment): basis of mobility region from pBR322
   7070..7498    -  rep_origin     f1 ori (sequence partly withheld): f1 bacteriophage origin of replication; arrow indicates direction of (+) strand synthesis
   7502..29      -  CDS            lacZα (fragment) (across the origin): LacZα fragment of β-galactosidase; lacZ fragment
>Addgene plasmid #168319 | pTL85 | addgene full sequence | sequence record 348918 | Addgene NGS Result
CGGTGCGGGCCTCTTCGCTATTACGCCAGATCCTTTTGTTGTTTCCGGGTGTACAATATGGACTTCCTCT
TTTCTGGCAACCAAACCCATACATCGGGATTCCTATAATACCTTCGTTGGTCTCCCTAACATGTAGGTGG
CGGAGGGGAGATATACAATAGAACAGATACCAGACAAGACATAATGGGCTAAACAAGACTACACCAATTA
CACTGCCTCATTGATGGTGGTACATAACGAACTAATACTGTAGCCCTAGACTTGATAGCCATCATCATAT
CGAAGTTTCACTACCCTTTTTCCATTTGCCATCTATTGAAGTAATAATAGGCGCATGCAACTTCTTTTCT
TTTTTTTTCTTTTCTCTCTCCCCCGTTGTTGTCTCACCATATCCGCAATGACAAAAAAATGATGGAAGAC
ACTAAAGGAAAAAATTAACGACAAAGACAGCACCAACAGATGTCGTTGTTCCAGAGCTGATGAGGGGTAT
CTCGAAGCACACGAAACTTTTTCCTTCCTTCATTCACGCACACTACTCTCTAATGAGCAACGGTATACGG
CCTTCCTTCCAGTTACTTGAATTTGAAATAAAAAAAAGTTTGCTGTCTTGCTATCAAGTATAAATAGACC
TGCAATTATTAATCTTTTGTTTCCTCGTCATTGTTCTCGTTCCCTTTCTTCCTTGTTTCTTTTTCTGCAC
AATATTTCAAGCTATACCAAGCATACAATCAACTCCAAGCTTGAAGCAAGCCTCCTGAAAGATGAAGCTA
CTGTCTTCTATCGAACAAGCATGCGATATTTGCCGACTTAAAAAGCTCAAGTGCTCCAAAGAAAAACCGA
AGTGCGCCAAGTGTCTGAAGAACAACTGGGAGTGTCGCTACTCTCCCAAAACCAAAAGGTCTCCGCTGAC
TAGGGCACATCTGACAGAAGTGGAATCAAGGCTAGAAAGACTGGAACAGCTATTTCTACTGATTTTTCCT
CGAGAAGACCTTGACATGATTTTGAAAATGGATTCTTTACAGGATATAAAAGCATTGTTAACAGGATTAT
TTGTACAAGATAATGTGAATAAAGATGCCGTCACAGATAGATTGGCTTCAGTGGAGACTGATATGCCTCT
AACATTGAGACAGCATAGAATAAGTGCGACATCATCATCGGAAGAGAGTAGTAACAAAGGTCAAAGACAG
TTGACTGTATCGCCGGAATTTGTAATACGACTCACTATAGGGCGAGCCGCCATCATGGAGGAGCAGAAGC
TGATCTCAGAGGAGGACCTGCATATGGCCATGGAGGCCGAATTCGCCAAAAAAGTGATTCTGAAACTGGA
TCTGCATGACGATAAAGACAAGCAGCGCGTGCTGAAAGCCGTGAGCACCCTGCATGGCATTGACAGCATC
AGCGTGGAGATGAAAGACCAGAAGCTGACCGTGATTGGCCTGGCCGATCCGGTGGATGTTGTGGCCAAAC
TGCGCAAAGTGGGTGTGGCCCATATTCTGAGCGTGGGCCCGGCCAAAGAAGAGAAAAAAGATGATAAAAA
ATAAGGATCCGTCGACCTGCAGCGGCCGCATAACTAGCATAACCCCTTGGGGCCTCTAAACGGGTCTTGA
GGGGTTTTTTGCGCGCTTGCAGCCAAGCTAATTCCGGGCGAATTTCTTATGATTTATGATTTTTATTATT
AAATAAGTTATAAAAAAAATAAGTGTATACAAATTTTAAAGTGACTCTTAGGTTTTAAAACGAAAATTCT
TATTCTTGAGTAACTCTTTCCTGTAGGTCAGGTTGCTTTCTCAGGTATAGCATGAGGTCGCTCTTATTGA
CCACACCTCTACCGGCATGCAAGCTTGGCGTAATCATGGTCATAGCTGTTTCCTGTGTGAAATTGTTATC
CGCTCACAATTCCACACAACATACGAGCCGGAAGCATAAAGTGTAAAGCCTGGGGTGCCTAATGAGTGAG
CTAACTCACATTAATTGCGTTGCGCTCACTGCCCGCTTTCCAGTCGGGAAACCTGTCGTGCCAGCTGCAT
TAATGAATCGGCCAACGCGCGGGGAGAGGCGGTTTGCGTATTGGGCGCTCTTCCGCTTCCTCGCTCACTG
ACTCGCTGCGCTCGGTCGTTCGGCTGCGGCGAGCGGTATCAGCTCACTCAAAGGCGGTAATACGGTTATC
CACAGAATCAGGGGATAACGCAGGAAAGAACATGTGAGCAAAAGGCCAGCAAAAGGCCAGGAACCGTAAA
AAGGCCGCGTTGCTGGCGTTTTTCCATAGGCTCCGCCCCCCTGACGAGCATCACAAAAATCGACGCTCAA
GTCAGAGGTGGCGAAACCCGACAGGACTATAAAGATACCAGGCGTTTCCCCCTGGAAGCTCCCTCGTGCG
CTCTCCTGTTCCGACCCTGCCGCTTACCGGATACCTGTCCGCCTTTCTCCCTTCGGGAAGCGTGGCGCTT
TCTCATAGCTCACGCTGTAGGTATCTCAGTTCGGTGTAGGTCGTTCGCTCCAAGCTGGGCTGTGTGCACG
AACCCCCCGTTCAGCCCGACCGCTGCGCCTTATCCGGTAACTATCGTCTTGAGTCCAACCCGGTAAGACA
CGACTTATCGCCACTGGCAGCAGCCACTGGTAACAGGATTAGCAGAGCGAGGTATGTAGGCGGTGCTACA
GAGTTCTTGAAGTGGTGGCCTAACTACGGCTACACTAGAAGAACAGTATTTGGTATCTGCGCTCTGCTGA
AGCCAGTTACCTTCGGAAAAAGAGTTGGTAGCTCTTGATCCGGCAAACAAACCACCGCTGGTAGCGGTGG
TTTTTTTGTTTGCAAGCAGCAGATTACGCGCAGAAAAAAAGGATCTCAAGAAGATCCTTTGATCTTTTCT
ACGGGGTCTGACGCTCAGTGGAACGAAAACTCACGTTAAGGGATTTTGGTCATGAGATTATCAAAAAGGA
TCTTCACCTAGATCCTTTTAAATTAAAAATGAAGTTTTAAATCAATCTAAAGTATATATGAGTAACCTGA
GGCTATGGCAGGGCCTGCCGCCCCGACGTTGGCTGCGAGCCCTGGGCCTTCACCCGAACTTGGGGGGTGG
GGTGGGGAAAAGGAAGAAACGCGGGCGTATTGGCCCCAATGGGGTCTCGGTGGGGTATCGACAGAGTGCC
AGCCCTGGGACCGAACCCCGCGTTTATGAACAAACGACCCAACACCGTGCGTTTTATTCTGTCTTTTTAT
TGCCGTCATAGCGCGGGTTCCTTCCGGTATTGTCTCCTTCCGTGTTTCAGTTAGCCTCCCCCTAGGGTGG
GCGAAGAACTCCAGCATGAGATCCCCGCGCTGGAGGATCATCCAGCCGGCGTCCCGGAAAACGATTCCGA
AGCCCAACCTTTCATAGAAGGCGGCGGTGGAATCGAAATCTCGTGATGGCAGGTTGGGCGTCGCTTGGTC
GGTCATTTCGAACCCCAGAGTCCCGCTCAGAAGAACTCGTCAAGAAGGCGATAGAAGGCGATGCGCTGCG
AATCGGGAGCGGCGATACCGTAAAGCACGAGGAAGCGGTCAGCCCATTCGCCGCCAAGCTCTTCAGCAAT
ATCACGGGTAGCCAACGCTATGTCCTGATAGCGGTCCGCCACACCCAGCCGGCCACAGTCGATGAATCCA
GAAAAGCGGCCATTTTCCACCATGATATTCGGCAAGCAGGCATCGCCATGAGTCACGACGAGATCCTCGC
CGTCGGGCATGCTCGCCTTGAGCCTGGCGAACAGTTCGGCTGGCGCGAGCCCCTGATGCTCTTCGTCCAG
ATCATCCTGATCGACAAGACCGGCTTCCATCCGAGTACGTGCTCGCTCGATGCGATGTTTCGCTTGGTGG
TCGAATGGGCAGGTAGCCGGATCAAGCGTATGCAGCCGCCGCATTGCATCAGCCATGATGGATACTTTCT
CGGCAGGAGCAAGGTGAGATGACAGGAGATCCTGCCCCGGCACTTCGCCCAATAGCAGCCAGTCCCTTCC
CGCTTCAGTGACAACGTCGAGCACAGCTGCGCAAGGAACGCCCGTCGTGGCCAGCCACGATAGCCGCGCT
GCCTCGTCTTGCAGTTCATTCAGGGCACCGGACAGGTCGGTCTTGACAAAAAGAACCGGGCGCCCCTGCG
CTGACAGCCGGAACACGGCGGCATCAGAGCAGCCGATTGTCTGTTGTGCCCAGTCATAGCCGAATAGCCT
CTCCACCCAAGCGGCCGGAGAACCTGCGTGCAATCCATCTTGTTCAATCATACTCTTCCTTTTTCAATAT
TATTGAAGCATTTATCAGGGTTATTGTCTCATGAGCGGATACATATTTGAATGTATTTAGAAAAATAAAC
AAATAGGGGTTCCGCGCACATTTCCCCGAAAAGTGCCACCTGAACGAAGCATCTGTGCTTCATTTTGTAG
AACAAAAATGCAACGCGAGAGCGCTAATTTTTCAAACAAAGAATCTGAGCTGCATTTTTACAGAACAGAA
ATGCAACGCGAAAGCGCTATTTTACCAACGAAGAATCTGTGCTTCATTTTTGTAAAACAAAAATGCAACG
CGAGAGCGCTAATTTTTCAAACAAAGAATCTGAGCTGCATTTTTACAGAACAGAAATGCAACGCGAGAGC
GCTATTTTACCAACAAAGAATCTATACTTCTTTTTTGTTCTACAAAAATGCATCCCGAGAGCGCTATTTT
TCTAACAAAGCATCTTAGATTACTTTTTTTCTCCTTTGTGCGCTCTATAATGCAGTCTCTTGATAACTTT
TTGCACTGTAGGTCCGTTAAGGTTAGAAGAAGGCTACTTTGGTGTCTATTTTCTCTTCCATAAAAAAAGC
CTGACTCCACTTCCCGCGTTTACTGATTACTAGCGAAGCTGCGGGTGCATTTTTTCAAGATAAAGGCATC
CCCGATTATATTCTATACCGATGTGGATTGCGCATACTTTGTGAACAGAAAGTGATAGCGTTGATGATTC
TTCATTGGTCAGAAAATTATGAACGGTTTCTTCTATTTTGTCTCTATATACTACGTATAGGAAATGTTTA
CATTTTCGTATTGTTTTCGATTCACTCTATGAATAGTTCTTACTACAATTTTTTTGTCTAAAGAGTAATA
CTAGAGATAAACATAAAAAATGTAGAGGTCGAGTTTAGATGCAAGTTCAAGGAGCGAAAGGTGGATGGGT
AGGTTATATAGGGATATAGCACAGAGATATATAGCAAAGAGATACTTTTGAGCAATGTTTGTGGAAGCGG
TATTCGCAATATTTTAGTAGCTCGTTACAGTCCGGTGCGTTTTTGGTTTTTTGAAAGTGCGTCTTCAGAG
CGCTTTTGGTTTTCAAAAGCGCTCTGAAGTTCCTATACTTTCTAGAGAATAGGAACTTCGGAATAGGAAC
TTCAAAGCGTTTCCGAAAACGAGCGCTTCCGAAAATGCAACGCGAGCTGCGCACATACAGCTCACTGTTC
ACGTCGCACCTATATCTGCGTGTTGCCTGTATATATATATACATGAGAAGAACGGCATAGTGCGTGTTTA
TGCTTAAATGCGTACTTATATGCGTCTATTTATGTAGGATGAAAGGTAGTCTAGTACCTCCTGTGATATT
ATCCCATTCCATGCGGGGTATCGTATGCTTCCTTCAGCACTACCCTTTAGCTGTTCTATATGCTGCCACT
CCTCAATTGGATTAGTCTCATCCTTCAATGCTATCATTTCCTTTGATATTGGATCATACTAAGAAACCAT
TATTATCATGACATTAACCTATAAAAATAGGCGTATCACGAGGCCCTTTCGTCTCGCGCGTTTCGGTGAT
GACGGTGAAAACCTCTGACACATGCAGCTCCCGGAGACGGTCACAGCTTGTCTGTAAGCGGATGCCGGGA
GCAGACAAGCCCGTCAGGGCGCGTCAGCGGGTGTTGGCGGGTGTCGGGGCTGGCTTAACTATGCGGCATC
AGAGCAGATTGTACTGAGAGTGCACCATAGATCAACGACATTACTATATATATAATATAGGAAGCATTTA
ATAGAACAGCATCGTAATATATGTGTACTTTGCAGTTATGACGCCAGATGGCAGTAGTGGAAGATATTCT
TTATTGAAAAATAGCTTGTCACCTTACGTACAATCTTGATCCGGAGCTTTTCTTTTTTTGCCGATTAAGA
ATTAATTCGGTCGAAAAAAGAAAAGGAGAGGGCCAAGAGGGAGGGCATTGGTGACTATTGAGCACGTGAG
TATACGTGATTAAGCACACAAAGGCAGCTTGGAGTATGTCTGTTATTAATTTCACAGGTAGTTCTGGTCC
ATTGGTGAAAGTTTGCGGCTTGCAGAGCACAGAGGCCGCAGAATGTGCTCTAGATTCCGATGCTGACTTG
CTGGGTATTATATGTGTGCCCAATAGAAAGAGAACAATTGACCCGGTTATTGCAAGGAAAATTTCAAGTC
TTGTAAAAGCATATAAAAATAGTTCAGGCACTCCGAAATACTTGGTTGGCGTGTTTCGTAATCAACCTAA
GGAGGATGTTTTGGCTCTGGTCAATGATTACGGCATTGATATCGTCCAACTGCATGGAGATGAGTCGTGG
CAAGAATACCAAGAGTTCCTCGGTTTGCCAGTTATTAAAAGACTCGTATTTCCAAAAGACTGCAACATAC
TACTCAGTGCAGCTTCACAGAAACCTCATTCGTTTATTCCCTTGTTTGATTCAGAAGCAGGTGGGACAGG
TGAACTTTTGGATTGGAACTCGATTTCTGACTGGGTTGGAAGGCAAGAGAGCCCCGAAAGCTTACATTTT
ATGTTAGCTGGTGGACTGACGCCAGAAAATGTTGGTGATGCGCTTAGATTAAATGGCGTTATTGGTGTTG
ATGTAAGCGGAGGTGTGGAGACAAATGGTGTAAAAGACTCTAACAAAATAGCAAATTTCGTCAAAAATGC
TAAGAAATAGGTTATTACTGAGTAGTATTTATTTAAGTATTGTTTGTGCACTTGCCGATCTATGCGGTGT
GAAATACCGCACAGATGCGTAAGGAGAAAATACCGCATCAGGAAATTGTAAGCGTTAATATTTTGTTAAA
ATTCGCGTTAAATTTTTGTTAAATCAGCTCATTTTTTAACCAATAGGCCGAAATCGGCAAAATCCCTTAT
AAATCAAAAGAATAGACCGAGATAGGGT
[37 nt withheld, positions 7169-7205]
AAAGAACGTGGACTCCAACGTCAAAGG
[49 nt withheld, positions 7233-7281]
T
[91 nt withheld, positions 7283-7373]
G
[124 nt withheld, positions 7375-7498]
CCATTCGCCATTCAGGCTGCGCAACTGTTGGGAAGGGCGAT
