>Addgene plasmid #168319 | pTL85 | depositor partial sequence | sequence record 326419 | insert
GAATTCGCCAAAAAAGTGATTCTGAAACTGGATCTGCATGACGATAAAGACAAGCAGCGCGTGCTGAAAG
CCGTGAGCACCCTGCATGGCATTGACAGCATCAGCGTGGAGATGAAAGACCAGAAGCTGACCGTGATTGG
CCTGGCCGATCCGGTGGATGTTGTGGCCAAACTGCGCAAAGTGGGTGTGGCCCATATTCTGAGCGTGGGC
CCGGCCAAAGAAGAGAAAAAAGATGATAAAAAATAAGGATCC
